Addgene plasmid #47894: pRK5-myc-Miro1 E208K/E328K
Purpose: Expresses myc tagged Miro1 E208K/E328K mutant
Depositing lab: Pontus Aspenström. Depositing organization: Karolinska Institutet. Publication: The atypical Rho GTPases Miro-1 and Miro-2 have essential roles in mitochondrial trafficking. Fransson S, Ruusala A, Aspenstrom P. Biochem Biophys Res Commun. 2006 Jun 2;344(2):500-10. Epub 2006 Apr 3. 10.1016/j.bbrc.2006.03.163 PubMed 16630562.
Backbone
  Vector backbone: pRK5-myc
  Backbone manufacturer: Dr. Alan Hall, MRC-LMCB
  Modifications to backbone: Myc inserted into EcoRI/PstI site (sites destroyed).
  Vector type: Mammalian Expression
Growth in bacteria
  Bacterial resistance: Ampicillin, 100 μg/mL
  Growth temperature: 37°C
  Growth strain: DH5alpha
  Copy number: Low Copy
Gene/Insert
  Gene/Insert name: Miro1 E208K/E328K (alt names: RHOT1; ras homolog family member T1; MIRO-1)
  Species: H. sapiens (human)
  Mutation: E208K/E328K, abolishes calcium binding
  GenBank ID: AJ517412
  Entrez Gene: RHOT1 (a.k.a. ARHT1, MIRO-1, MIRO1)
  Promoter: CMV
  Tag / fusion protein: myc (N terminal on backbone)
  Cloning method: Restriction Enzyme; 5′ cloning site BglII (destroyed during cloning); 3′ cloning site EcoRI (not destroyed)
  Sequencing primers: 5′ SP6; 3′ SV40pA-R
Terms and licenses: Academic/Nonprofit Terms; Industry Terms: Not Available to Industry
How to cite: pRK5-myc-Miro1 E208K/E328K was a gift from Pontus Aspenström (Addgene plasmid # 47894 ; http://n2t.net/addgene:47894 ; RRID:Addgene_47894)
