[The description below was written by a language model from this plasmid's Addgene catalogue record.]
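Description:
pRK5-myc-Miro1 E208K/E328K is a mammalian expression plasmid built on the pRK5-myc backbone, a derivative of pRK5 in which a myc epitope coding sequence was inserted between the EcoRI and PstI sites, destroying both. It is propagated in E. coli under ampicillin selection and is recorded as a low-copy plasmid. The record does not list the origin of replication or provide a feature table, so other backbone elements cannot be confirmed. The listed sequencing primers do imply an SP6 promoter site upstream of the insert and an SV40 polyadenylation region downstream.

The insert is human Miro1 (RHOT1, ras homolog family member T1), an atypical Rho GTPase involved in mitochondrial trafficking. It is expressed from the CMV promoter as a fusion with an N-terminal myc tag supplied by the backbone. The coding sequence was cloned by restriction digestion. The 5′ BglII junction was destroyed in the process, and the 3′ EcoRI site was retained. The protein carries two glutamate-to-lysine substitutions, E208K and E328K, which the record states abolish calcium binding.

The construct is used to express a calcium-binding-deficient Miro1 in transfected mammalian cells. The myc epitope allows detection or immunoprecipitation with anti-myc antibodies and distinguishes the mutant from endogenous Miro1. The mutant is suited to comparison with wild-type Miro1 in studies of how calcium binding contributes to mitochondrial distribution and transport.
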