>Addgene plasmid #47894 | pRK5-myc-Miro1 E208K/E328K | addgene partial sequence | sequence record 70702 | hMiro1-F1 5'-tcagagctcttttattacgcaca-3'
CCAGAGGAGAAGGAGATGAAACCAGCTTGTATAAAAGCCCTTACTCGTATATTTAAAATATCTGATCAAG
ATAATGATGGTACTCTCAATGATGCTAAACTCAACTTCTTTCAGAGGATTTGTTTCAACACTCCATTAGC
TCCTCAAGCTCTGGAGGATGTCAAGAATGTAGTCAGAAAACATATAAGTGATGGTGTGGCTGACAGTGGG
TTGACCCTGAAAGGTTTTCTCTTTTTACACACACTTTTTATCCAGAGAGGGAGACACGAAACTACTTGGA
CTGTGCTTCGACGATTTGGTTATGATGATGACCTGGATTTGACACCTGAATATTTGTTCCCCCTGCTGAA
AATACCTCCTGATTGCACTACTGAATTAAATCATCATGCATATTTATTTCTCCAAAGCACCTTTGACAAG
CATGATTTGGATAGAGACTGTGCTTTGTCACCTGATAAACTTAAAGATTTATTTAAAGTTTTCCCTTACA
TACCTTGGGGGCCAGATGTGAATAACACAGTTTGTACCAATGAAAGAGGCTGGATAACCTACCAGGGATT
CCTTTCCCAGTGGACGCTCACGACTTATTTAGATGTACAGCGGTGCCTGGAATATTTGGGCTATCTAGGC
TATTCAATATTGACTGAGCAAGAGTCTCAAGCTTCAGCTGTTACAGTGACAAGAGATAAAAAGATAGACC
TGCAGAAAAAACAAACTCAAAGAAATGTGTTCAGATGTAATGTAATTGGAGTGAAAAACTGTGGG
