>Addgene plasmid #47894 | pRK5-myc-Miro1 E208K/E328K | addgene partial sequence | sequence record 70732 | Sp6 5'-ATTTAGGTGACACTATAG-3'
ACTGCACCTCGGTTCTATCGATTGAATTGGCCACCATGGAGCAGAAGCTGATCTCCGAGGAGGACCTGGG
ATCTATGAAGAAAGACGTGCGGATCCTGCTGGTGGGAGAACCTAGAGTTGGGAAGACATCACTGATTATG
TCTCTGGTCAGTGAAGAATTTCCAGAAGAGGTTCCTCCCCGGGCAGAAGAAATCACCATTCCAGCTGATG
TCACCCCAGAGAGAGTTCCAACACACATTGTAGATTACTCAGAAGCAGAACAGAGTGATGAACAACTTCA
TCAAGAAATATCTCAGGCTAATGTCATCTGTATAGTGTATGCCGTTAACAACAAGCATTCTATTGATAAG
GTAACAAGTCGATGGATTCCTCTCATAAATGAAAGAACAGACAAAGACAGCAGGCTGCCTTTAATATTGG
TTGGGAACAAATCTGATCTGGTGGAATATAGTAGTATGGAGACCATCCTTCCTATTATGAACCAGTATAC
AGAAATAGAAACCTGTGTGGAGTGTTCAGCGAAAAACCTGAAGAACATATCAGAGCTCTTTTATTACGCA
CAGAAAGCTGTTCTTCATCCTACAGGGCCCCTGTACTGCCCAGAGGAGAAGGAGATGAAACCAGCTTGTA
TAAAAGCCCTTACTCGTATATTTAAAATATCTGATCAAGATAATGATGGTACTCTCAATGATGCTAAACT
CAACTTCTTTCAGAGGATTTGTTTCAACACTCCATTAGCTCCTCAAGCTCTGGAGGATGTCAAGAATGTA
GTCAGAAAACATATAAGTGATGGTGTGGCTGACAGTGGGTTGACCCTGAAAGGTTT
